>Addgene plasmid #249022 | pKlab189-pcDNA3-BRCA1(1314-end)-A1708E-V5-3xFLAG | addgene full sequence | sequence record 495995 | Addgene NGS Result
GACGGATCGGGAGATCTCCCGATCCCCTATGGTGCACTCTCAGTACAATCTGCTCTGATGCCGCATAGTT
AAGCCAGTATCTGCTCCCTGCTTGTGTGTTGGAGGTCGCTGAGTAGTGCGCGAGCAAAATTTAAGCTACA
ACAAGGCAAGGCTTGACCGACAATTGCATGAAGAATCTGCTTAGGGTTAGGCGTTTTGCGCTGCTTCGCG
ATGTACGGGCCAGATATACGCGTTGACATTGATTATTGACTAGTTATTAATAGTAATCAATTACGGGGTC
ATTAGTTCATAGCCCATATATGGAGTTCCGCGTTACATAACTTACGGTAAATGGCCCGCCTGGCTGACCG
CCCAACGACCCCCGCCCATTGACGTCAATAATGACGTATGTTCCCATAGTAACGCCAATAGGGACTTTCC
ATTGACGTCAATGGGTGGAGTATTTACGGTAAACTGCCCACTTGGCAGTACATCAAGTGTATCATATGCC
AAGTACGCCCCCTATTGACGTCAATGACGGTAAATGGCCCGCCTGGCATTATGCCCAGTACATGACCTTA
TGGGACTTTCCTACTTGGCAGTACATCTACGTATTAGTCATCGCTATTACCATGGTGATGCGGTTTTGGC
AGTACATCAATGGGCGTGGATAGCGGTTTGACTCACGGGGATTTCCAAGTCTCCACCCCATTGACGTCAA
TGGGAGTTTGTTTTGGCACCAAAATCAACGGGACTTTCCAAAATGTCGTAACAACTCCGCCCCATTGACG
CAAATGGGCGGTAGGCGTGTACGGTGGGAGGTCTATATAAGCAGAGCTCTCTGGCTAACTAGAGAACCCA
CTGCTTACTGGCTTATCGAAATTAATACGACTCACTATAGGGAGACCCAAGCTGGCTAGCGTTTAAACTT
AAGCTTGGTACCGAGCTCGGATCCACTAGTCCAGTGTGGTGGAATTCTGCAGATATCAACAAGTTTGTAC
AAAAAAGTTGGCATGGATCCTTTCTTGATTGGTTCTTCCAAACAAATGAGGCATCAGTCTGAAAGCCAGG
GAGTTGGTCTGAGTGACAAGGAATTGGTTTCAGATGATGAAGAAAGAGGAACGGGCTTGGAAGAAAATAA
TCAAGAAGAGCAAAGCATGGATTCAAACTTAGGTGAAGCAGCATCTGGGTGTGAGAGTGAAACAAGCGTC
TCTGAAGACTGCTCAGGGCTATCCTCTCAGAGTGACATTTTAACCACTCAGCAGAGGGATACCATGCAAC
ATAACCTGATAAAGCTCCAGCAGGAAATGGCTGAACTAGAAGCTGTGTTAGAACAGCATGGGAGCCAGCC
TTCTAACAGCTACCCTTCCATCATAAGTGACTCCTCTGCCCTTGAGGACCTGCGAAATCCAGAACAAAGC
ACATCAGAAAAAGCAGTATTAACTTCACAGAAAAGTAGTGAATACCCTATAAGCCAGAATCCAGAAGGCC
TTTCTGCTGACAAGTTTGAGGTGTCTGCAGATAGTTCTACCAGTAAAAATAAAGAACCAGGAGTGGAAAG
GTCATCCCCTTCTAAATGCCCATCATTAGATGATAGGTGGTACATGCACAGTTGCTCTGGGAGTCTTCAG
AATAGAAACTACCCATCTCAAGAGGAGCTCATTAAGGTTGTTGATGTGGAGGAGCAACAGCTGGAAGAGT
CTGGGCCACACGATTTGACGGAAACATCTTACTTGCCAAGGCAAGATCTAGAGGGAACCCCTTACCTGGA
ATCTGGAATCAGCCTCTTCTCTGATGACCCTGAATCTGATCCTTCTGAAGACAGAGCCCCAGAGTCAGCT
CGTGTTGGCAACATACCATCTTCAACCTCTGCATTGAAAGTTCCCCAATTGAAAGTTGCAGAATCTGCCC
AGGGTCCAGCTGCTGCTCATACTACTGATACTGCTGGGTATAATGCAATGGAAGAAAGTGTGAGCAGGGA
GAAGCCAGAATTGACAGCTTCAACAGAAAGGGTCAACAAAAGAATGTCCATGGTGGTGTCTGGCCTGACC
CCAGAAGAATTTATGCTCGTGTACAAGTTTGCCAGAAAACACCACATCACTTTAACTAATCTAATTACTG
AAGAGACTACTCATGTTGTTATGAAAACAGATGCTGAGTTTGTGTGTGAACGGACACTGAAATATTTTCT
AGGAATTGAGGGAGGAAAATGGGTAGTTAGCTATTTCTGGGTGACCCAGTCTATTAAAGAAAGAAAAATG
CTGAATGAGCATGATTTTGAAGTCAGAGGAGATGTGGTCAATGGAAGAAACCACCAAGGTCCAAAGCGAG
CAAGAGAATCCCAGGACAGAAAGATCTTCAGGGGGCTAGAAATCTGTTGCTATGGGCCCTTCACCAACAT
GCCCACAGATCAACTGGAATGGATGGTACAGCTGTGTGGTGCTTCTGTGGTGAAGGAGCTTTCATCATTC
ACCCTTGGCACAGGTGTCCACCCAATTGTGGTTGTGCAGCCAGATGCCTGGACAGAGGACAATGGCTTCC
ATGCAATTGGGCAGATGTGTGAGGCACCTGTGGTGACCCGAGAGTGGGTGTTGGACAGTGTAGCACTCTA
CCAGTGCCAGGAGCTGGACACCTACCTGATACCCCAGATCCCCCACAGCCACTACTACCCAACTTTCTTG
TACAAAGTGGTTGGTAAGCCTATCCCTAACCCTCTCCTCGGTCTCGATTCTACAGGCTCGGGCTCGACCT
CGGACTACAAAGACCATGACGGTGATTATAAAGATCATGACATCGACTACAAGGATGACGATGACAAGTG
ATAACTCGAGTCTAGAGGGCCCGTTTAAACCCGCTGATCAGCCTCGACTGTGCCTTCTAGTTGCCAGCCA
TCTGTTGTTTGCCCCTCCCCCGTGCCTTCCTTGACCCTGGAAGGTGCCACTCCCACTGTCCTTTCCTAAT
AAAATGAGGAAATTGCATCGCATTGTCTGAGTAGGTGTCATTCTATTCTGGGGGGTGGGGTGGGGCAGGA
CAGCAAGGGGAAGACAATAGCAGGCATGCTGGGGATGCGGTGGGCTCTATGGCTTCTGAGGCGGAAAGAA
CCAGCTGGGGCTCTAGGGGGTATCCCC
[124 nt withheld, positions 3108-3231]
C
[91 nt withheld, positions 3233-3323]
A
[49 nt withheld, positions 3325-3373]
CCTTTGACGTTGGAGTCCACGTTCTTT
[37 nt withheld, positions 3401-3437]
ACCCTATCTCGGTCTATTCTTTTGATTTATAAGGGATTTTGCCGATTTCGGCCTATTGGTTAAAAAATGA
GCTGATTTAACAAAAATTTAACGCGAATTAATTCTGTGGAATGTGTGTCAGTTAGGGTGTGGAAAGTCCC
CAGGCTCCCCAGCAGGCAGAAGTATGCAAAGCATGCATCTCAATTAGTCAGCAACCAGGTGTGGAAAGTC
CCCAGGCTCCCCAGCAGGCAGAAGTATGCAAAGCATGCATCTCAATTAGTCAGCAACCATAGTCCCGCCC
CTAACTCCGCCCATCCCGCCCCTAACTCCGCCCAGTTCCGCCCATTCTCCGCCCCATGGCTGACTAATTT
TTTTTATTTATGCAGAGGCCGAGGCCGCCTCTGCCTCTGAGCTATTCCAGAAGTAGTGAGGAGGCTTTTT
TGGAGGCCTAGGCTTTTGCAAAAAGCTCCCGGGAGCTTGTATATCCATTTTCGGATCTGATCAGCACGTG
ATGAAAAAGCCTGAACTCACCGCGACGTCTGTCGAGAAGTTTCTGATCGAAAAGTTCGACAGCGTCTCCG
ACCTGATGCAGCTCTCGGAGGGCGAAGAATCTCGTGCTTTCAGCTTCGATGTAGGAGGGCGTGGATATGT
CCTGCGGGTAAATAGCTGCGCCGATGGTTTCTACAAAGATCGTTATGTTTATCGGCACTTTGCATCGGCC
GCGCTCCCGATTCCGGAAGTGCTTGACATTGGGGAATTCAGCGAGAGCCTGACCTATTGCATCTCCCGCC
GTGCACAGGGTGTCACGTTGCAAGACCTGCCTGAAACCGAACTGCCCGCTGTTCTGCAGCCGGTCGCGGA
GGCCATGGATGCGATCGCTGCGGCCGATCTTAGCCAGACGAGCGGGTTCGGCCCATTCGGACCGCAAGGA
ATCGGTCAATACACTACATGGCGTGATTTCATATGCGCGATTGCTGATCCCCATGTGTATCACTGGCAAA
CTGTGATGGACGACACCGTCAGTGCGTCCGTCGCGCAGGCTCTCGATGAGCTGATGCTTTGGGCCGAGGA
CTGCCCCGAAGTCCGGCACCTCGTGCACGCGGATTTCGGCTCCAACAATGTCCTGACGGACAATGGCCGC
ATAACAGCGGTCATTGACTGGAGCGAGGCGATGTTCGGGGATTCCCAATACGAGGTCGCCAACATCTTCT
TCTGGAGGCCGTGGTTGGCTTGTATGGAGCAGCAGACGCGCTACTTCGAGCGGAGGCATCCGGAGCTTGC
AGGATCGCCGCGGCTCCGGGCGTATATGCTCCGCATTGGTCTTGACCAACTCTATCAGAGCTTGGTTGAC
GGCAATTTCGATGATGCAGCTTGGGCGCAGGGTCGATGCGACGCAATCGTCCGATCCGGAGCCGGGACTG
TCGGGCGTACACAAATCGCCCGCAGAAGCGCGGCCGTCTGGACCGATGGCTGTGTAGAAGTACTCGCCGA
TAGTGGAAACCGACGCCCCAGCACTCGTCCGAGGGCAAAGGAATAGCACGTGCTACGAGATTTCGATTCC
ACCGCCGCCTTCTATGAAAGGTTGGGCTTCGGAATCGTTTTCCGGGACGCCGGCTGGATGATCCTCCAGC
GCGGGGATCTCATGCTGGAGTTCTTCGCCCACCCCAACTTGTTTATTGCAGCTTATAATGGTTACAAATA
AAGCAATAGCATCACAAATTTCACAAATAAAGCATTTTTTTCACTGCATTCTAGTTGTGGTTTGTCCAAA
CTCATCAATGTATCTTATCATGTCTGTATACCGTCGACCTCTAGCTAGAGCTTGGCGTAATCATGGTCAT
AGCTGTTTCCTGTGTGAAATTGTTATCCGCTCACAATTCCACACAACATACGAGCCGGAAGCATAAAGTG
TAAAGCCTGGGGTGCCTAATGAGTGAGCTAACTCACATTAATTGCGTTGCGCTCACTGCCCGCTTTCCAG
TCGGGAAACCTGTCGTGCCAGCTGCATTAATGAATCGGCCAACGCGCGGGGAGAGGCGGTTTGCGTATTG
GGCGCTCTTCCGCTTCCTCGCTCACTGACTCGCTGCGCTCGGTCGTTCGGCTGCGGCGAGCGGTATCAGC
TCACTCAAAGGCGGTAATACGGTTATCCACAGAATCAGGGGATAACGCAGGAAAGAACATGTGAGCAAAA
GGCCAGCAAAAGGCCAGGAACCGTAAAAAGGCCGCGTTGCTGGCGTTTTTCCATAGGCTCCGCCCCCCTG
ACGAGCATCACAAAAATCGACGCTCAAGTCAGAGGTGGCGAAACCCGACAGGACTATAAAGATACCAGGC
GTTTCCCCCTGGAAGCTCCCTCGTGCGCTCTCCTGTTCCGACCCTGCCGCTTACCGGATACCTGTCCGCC
TTTCTCCCTTCGGGAAGCGTGGCGCTTTCTCATAGCTCACGCTGTAGGTATCTCAGTTCGGTGTAGGTCG
TTCGCTCCAAGCTGGGCTGTGTGCACGAACCCCCCGTTCAGCCCGACCGCTGCGCCTTATCCGGTAACTA
TCGTCTTGAGTCCAACCCGGTAAGACACGACTTATCGCCACTGGCAGCAGCCACTGGTAACAGGATTAGC
AGAGCGAGGTATGTAGGCGGTGCTACAGAGTTCTTGAAGTGGTGGCCTAACTACGGCTACACTAGAAGAA
CAGTATTTGGTATCTGCGCTCTGCTGAAGCCAGTTACCTTCGGAAAAAGAGTTGGTAGCTCTTGATCCGG
CAAACAAACCACCGCTGGTAGCGGTGGTTTTTTTGTTTGCAAGCAGCAGATTACGCGCAGAAAAAAAGGA
TCTCAAGAAGATCCTTTGATCTTTTCTACGGGGTCTGACGCTCAGTGGAACGAAAACTCACGTTAAGGGA
TTTTGGTCATGAGATTATCAAAAAGGATCTTCACCTAGATCCTTTTAAATTAAAAATGAAGTTTTAAATC
AATCTAAAGTATATATGAGTAAACTTGGTCTGACAGTTACCAATGCTTAATCAGTGAGGCACCTATCTCA
GCGATCTGTCTATTTCGTTCATCCATAGTTGCCTGACTCCCCGTCGTGTAGATAACTACGATACGGGAGG
GCTTACCATCTGGCCCCAGTGCTGCAATGATACCGCGAGACCCACGCTCACCGGCTCCAGATTTATCAGC
AATAAACCAGCCAGCCGGAAGGGCCGAGCGCAGAAGTGGTCCTGCAACTTTATCCGCCTCCATCCAGTCT
ATTAATTGTTGCCGGGAAGCTAGAGTAAGTAGTTCGCCAGTTAATAGTTTGCGCAACGTTGTTGCCATTG
CTACAGGCATCGTGGTGTCACGCTCGTCGTTTGGTATGGCTTCATTCAGCTCCGGTTCCCAACGATCAAG
GCGAGTTACATGATCCCCCATGTTGTGCAAAAAAGCGGTTAGCTCCTTCGGTCCTCCGATCGTTGTCAGA
AGTAAGTTGGCCGCAGTGTTATCACTCATGGTTATGGCAGCACTGCATAATTCTCTTACTGTCATGCCAT
CCGTAAGATGCTTTTCTGTGACTGGTGAGTACTCAACCAAGTCATTCTGAGAATAGTGTATGCGGCGACC
GAGTTGCTCTTGCCCGGCGTCAATACGGGATAATACCGCGCCACATAGCAGAACTTTAAAAGTGCTCATC
ATTGGAAAACGTTCTTCGGGGCGAAAACTCTCAAGGATCTTACCGCTGTTGAGATCCAGTTCGATGTAAC
CCACTCGTGCACCCAACTGATCTTCAGCATCTTTTACTTTCACCAGCGTTTCTGGGTGAGCAAAAACAGG
AAGGCAAAATGCCGCAAAAAAGGGAATAAGGGCGACACGGAAATGTTGAATACTCATACTCTTCCTTTTT
CAATATTATTGAAGCATTTATCAGGGTTATTGTCTCATGAGCGGATACATATTTGAATGTATTTAGAAAA
ATAAACAAATAGGGGTTCCGCGCACATTTCCCCGAAAAGTGCCACCTGACGTC
Features (pLannotate 1.2.2; 24 found; start..end, strand, type, name):
     28..80      -  misc_feature   bom (fragment): basis of mobility region from pBR322
    235..614     +  enhancer       CMV enhancer: human cytomegalovirus immediate early enhancer
    615..818     +  promoter       CMV promoter: human cytomegalovirus (CMV) immediate early promoter
    814..847     +  LTR            5' LTR (truncated) (fragment): truncated 5' long terminal repeat (LTR) from HIV-1
    863..881     +  promoter       T7 promoter: promoter for bacteriophage T7 RNA polymerase
    970..987     +  protein_bind   attB1 (fragment): mutant version of attB; core recombination site for the Gateway® BP reaction BP Clonase™
    996..2645    +  CDS            BRCA1 (fragment): BRCA1_HUMAN - Also known as RNF53. Experimental evidence at protein level: Swiss-Prot protein existence level 1. E3 ubiquitin-protein ligase that specifically mediates the formation of 'Lys-6'-linked polyubiquitin chains and plays a central role in DNA repair by facilitating cellular responses to DNA damage (PubMed:12890688, PubMed:14976165, PubMed:16818604, PubMed:17525340, PubMed:12887909, PubMed:10500182, PubMed:19261748). It is unclear whether it also mediates the formation of other types of polyubiquitin chains (PubMed:12890688). The BRCA1-BARD1 heterodimer coordinates a diverse range of
   2647..2671    -  protein_bind   attB2: mutant version of attB; recombination site for the Gateway® BP reaction BP Clonase™
   2673..2713    +  CDS            V5 tag (fragment): epitope tag from simian virus 5
   2733..2798    +  CDS            3xFLAG: three tandem FLAG® epitope tags, followed by an enterokinase cleavage site
   2848..2959    +  polyA_signal   bGH poly(A) signal: bovine growth hormone polyadenylation signal
   3066..3087    +  promoter       SV40 promoter (fragment): SV40 enhancer and early promoter
   3108..3536    +  rep_origin     f1 ori (sequence partly withheld): f1 bacteriophage origin of replication; arrow indicates direction of (+) strand synthesis
   3550..3879    +  promoter       SV40 promoter: SV40 enhancer and early promoter
   3928..4953    +  CDS            HygR: aminoglycoside phosphotransferase from E. coli; aph(4)-Ia; confers resistance to hygromycin
   4963..5088    +  CDS            ble (fragment): BLE_KLEPN - Experimental evidence at protein level: Swiss-Prot protein existence level 1. Binding protein with a strong affinity to the bleomycin family of antibiotics. Binds to CL990; an antimitotic-antibiotic compound. From Klebsiella pneumoniae.
   5083..5204    +  polyA_signal   SV40 poly(A) signal: SV40 polyadenylation signal
   5277..5293    -  protein_bind   lac operator: The lac repressor binds to the lac operator to inhibit transcription in E. coli. This inhibition can be relieved by adding lactose or isopropyl-β-D-thiogalactopyranoside (IPTG). lac repressor encoded by lacI
   5301..5331    -  promoter       lac promoter: promoter for the E. coli lac operon
   5346..5367    -  protein_bind   CAP binding site: CAP binding activates transcription in the presence of cAMP. E. coli catabolite activator protein
   5380..5472    -  CDS            lacI (fragment): lac repressor; lacI; The lac repressor binds to the lac operator to inhibit transcription in E. coli. This inhibition can be relieved by adding lactose or isopropyl-β-D-thiogalactopyranoside (IPTG).
   5655..6243    -  rep_origin     ori: high-copy-number ColE1/pMB1/pBR322/pUC origin of replication
   6414..7274    -  CDS            AmpR: β-lactamase; bla; confers resistance to ampicillin, carbenicillin, and related antibiotics
   7275..7379    -  promoter       AmpR promoter: bla
