[The description below was written by a language model from this plasmid's Addgene catalogue record and pLannotate feature annotations shown in this document.]
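Description:
pKlab189-pcDNA3-BRCA1(1314-end)-A1708E-V5-3xFLAG is a mammalian expression plasmid of about 7.4 kb built on a pcDNA3.1-type backbone. It is propagated in E. coli through a high-copy ColE1/pUC origin with ampicillin selection from the AmpR (β-lactamase) cassette, and it also carries an f1 origin for single-stranded DNA production. For selection in mammalian cells, an SV40 enhancer/early promoter drives a hygromycin resistance gene (HygR) terminated by an SV40 polyadenylation signal. A few short annotated fragments (bom, a truncated HIV-1 LTR match, ble, lacI and lac promoter/operator pieces) appear to be backbone remnants or partial matches rather than functional payload.

The expression cassette uses the human CMV immediate-early enhancer and promoter, followed by a T7 promoter that could permit in vitro transcription. The insert is a C-terminal fragment of human BRCA1, running from residue 1314 to the end of the protein, which includes the BRCT domain and carries the A1708E substitution. It was introduced by Gateway cloning and is flanked by attB1 and attB2 sites. Downstream of attB2, the reading frame continues into a V5 epitope and then a 3xFLAG tag, so the protein is tagged at its C terminus for detection or immunoprecipitation; a bovine growth hormone poly(A) signal terminates the transcript. The stated purpose is expression of the tagged mutant BRCT domain, and the associated publication concerns how protein-folding chaperones relate to structure-function relationships and cancer risk for BRCA1 variants, suggesting use in studying the folding, stability or chaperone interactions of this mutant in transfected cells.
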