Addgene plasmid #249022: pKlab189-pcDNA3-BRCA1(1314-end)-A1708E-V5-3xFLAG
Purpose: This plasmid expresses the C-terminally 3x-FLAG tagged BRCT domain that contains the A1708E mutation
Depositing lab: Georgios Karras. Depositing organization: University of Texas MD Anderson Cancer Center. Publication: Protein-folding chaperones predict structure-function relationships and cancer risk in BRCA1 mutation carriers. Gracia B, Montes P, Gutierrez AM, Arun B, Karras GI. Cell Rep. 2024 Feb 27;43(2):113803. doi: 10.1016/j.celrep.2024.113803. Epub 2024 Feb 17. PubMed 38368609.
Backbone
  Vector backbone: pcDNA3.1
  Vector type: Mammalian Expression
  Selectable markers: Hygromycin
Growth in bacteria
  Bacterial resistance: Ampicillin, 100 μg/mL
  Growth temperature: 37°C
  Growth strain: DH5alpha
  Copy number: High Copy
Gene/Insert
  Gene/Insert name: BRCA1(1314aa-end)
  Species: H. sapiens (human)
  Mutation: A1708E
  Entrez Gene: BRCA1 (a.k.a. BRCAI, BRCC1, BROVCA1, FANCS, IRIS, PNCA4, PPP1R53, PSCP, RNF53)
  Promoter: CMV Promoter
  Tag / fusion protein: 3x-FLAG-V5 (C terminal on insert)
  Cloning method: Gateway Cloning
Terms and licenses: Academic/Nonprofit Terms; Industry Terms: Not Available to Industry
How to cite: pKlab189-pcDNA3-BRCA1(1314-end)-A1708E-V5-3xFLAG was a gift from Georgios Karras (Addgene plasmid # 249022 ; http://n2t.net/addgene:249022 ; RRID:Addgene_249022)
